>Addgene plasmid #132201 | pDONR221_SLC3A1 | addgene full sequence | sequence record 261195 | Addgene NGS Result
CTTTCCTGCGTTATCCCCTGATTCTGTGGATAACCGTATTACCGCCTTTGAGTGAGCTGATACCGCTCGC
CGCAGCCGAACGACCGAGCGCAGCGAGTCAGTGAGCGAGGAAGCGGAAGAGCGCCCAATACGCAAACCGC
CTCTCCCCGCGCGTTGGCCGATTCATTAATGCAGCTGGCACGACAGGTTTCCCGACTGGAAAGCGGGCAG
TGAGCGCAACGCAATTAATACGCGTACCGCTAGCCAGGAAGAGTTTGTAGAAACGCAAAAAGGCCATCCG
TCAGGATGGCCTTCTGCTTAGTTTGATGCCTGGCAGTTTATGGCGGGCGTCCTGCCCGCCACCCTCCGGG
CCGTTGCTTCACAACGTTCAAATCCGCTCCCGGCGGATTTGTCCTACTCAGGAGAGCGTTCACCGACAAA
CAACAGATAAAACGAAAGGCCCAGTCTTCCGACTGAGCCTTTCGTTTTATTTGATGCCTGGCAGTTCCCT
ACTCTCGCGTTAACGCTAGCATGGATGTTTTCCCAGTCACGACGTTGTAAAACGACGGCCAGTCTTAAGC
TCGGGCCCCAAATAATGATTTTATTTTGACTGATAGTGACCTGTTCGTTGCAACACATTGATGAGCAATG
CTTTTTTATAATGCCAACTTTGTACAAAAAAGCAGGCTCCACCATGGCCGAGGATAAGTCTAAGAGGGAC
AGCATCGAGATGTCCATGAAGGGCTGCCAGACCAACAATGGCTTCGTGCACAACGAGGATATCCTGGAGC
AGACACCAGATCCCGGCAGCTCCACCGACAATCTGAAGCACAGCACAAGGGGAATCCTGGGATCCCAGGA
GCCAGACTTCAAGGGAGTGCAGCCATACGCAGGAATGCCTAAGGAGGTGCTGTTCCAGTTTTCCGGCCAG
GCCCGGTATAGAATCCCCAGAGAGATCCTGTTTTGGCTGACCGTGGCATCCGTGCTGGTGCTGATCGCAG
CAACAATCGCCATCATCGCCCTGTCTCCTAAGTGTCTGGACTGGTGGCAGGAGGGCCCTATGTACCAGAT
CTATCCACGCTCTTTCAAGGACAGCAACAAGGATGGCAATGGCGACCTGAAGGGCATCCAGGACAAGCTG
GATTACATCACCGCCCTGAACATCAAGACAGTGTGGATCACCAGCTTTTACAAGTCTAGCCTGAAGGATT
TCAGGTACGGCGTGGAGGATTTTCGCGAGGTGGACCCAATCTTCGGCACCATGGAGGACTTTGAGAACCT
GGTGGCCGCCATCCACGATAAGGGCCTGAAGCTGATCATCGACTTCATCCCCAATCACACCTCTGATAAG
CACATCTGGTTTCAGCTGAGCAGGACACGCACCGGCAAGTACACAGATTACTATATCTGGCACGACTGCA
CACACGAGAACGGCAAGACCATCCCCCCTAACAATTGGCTGTCCGTGTACGGCAACTCCTCTTGGCACTT
CGACGAGGTGCGGAATCAGTGTTATTTCCACCAGTTTATGAAGGAGCAGCCCGATCTGAACTTCCGGAAT
CCTGACGTGCAGGAGGAGATCAAGGAGATCCTGAGATTTTGGCTGACCAAGGGCGTGGATGGCTTCTCCC
TGGACGCCGTGAAGTTTCTGCTGGAGGCCAAGCACCTGAGAGATGAGATCCAAGTGAATAAGACACAGAT
CCCTGACACAGTGACCCAGTACTCTGAGCTGTATCACGACTTCACCACAACCCAAGTGGGCATGCACGAT
ATCGTGAGGTCCTTTCGCCAGACAATGGACCAGTACTCTACCGAGCCAGGCCGGTATAGATTCATGGGCA
CCGAGGCCTACGCCGAGTCTATCGATAGGACAGTGATGTACTATGGCCTGCCCTTCATCCAGGAGGCCGA
TTTCCCCTTTAACAATTACCTGTCTATGCTGGACACCGTGTCTGGCAACAGCGTGTATGAAGTGATCACA
AGCTGGATGGAGAACATGCCAGAGGGCAAGTGGCCCAATTGGATGATCGGAGGACCAGACAGCTCCAGGC
TGACCAGCAGACTGGGCAATCAGTACGTGAACGTGATGAATATGCTGCTGTTCACACTGCCTGGCACACC
AATCACCTACTATGGCGAGGAGATCGGCATGGGCAACATCGTGGCCGCCAACCTGAATGAGAGCTATGAT
ATCAATACCCTGAGGAGCAAGTCCCCTATGCAGTGGGACAACTCTAGCAATGCCGGCTTTTCCGAGGCCT
CTAACACATGGCTGCCTACCAATTCCGATTACCACACCGTGAACGTGGACGTGCAGAAGACACAGCCACG
CAGCGCCCTGAAGCTGTATCAGGATCTGTCCCTGCTGCACGCCAACGAGCTGCTGCTGAATCGGGGCTGG
TTCTGCCACCTGAGAAACGACAGCCACTACGTGGTGTATACCAGGGAGCTGGACGGCATCGATCGCATCT
TCATCGTGGTGCTGAATTTTGGCGAGTCTACACTGCTGAACCTGCACAATATGATCAGCGGACTGCCAGC
AAAGATGAGGATCAGGCTGAGCACCAACTCCGCCGATAAGGGCTCCAAGGTGGACACATCTGGCATCTTC
CTGGATAAGGGCGAGGGCCTGATCTTTGAGCACAACACCAAGAATCTGCTGCACAGGCAGACAGCCTTCC
GGGACAGATGCTTTGTGAGCAACCGCGCCTGTTACTCCTCTGTGCTGAATATCCTGTATACCTCCTGTGA
CCCAGCTTTCTTGTACAAAGTTGGCATTATAAGAAAGCATTGCTTATCAATTTGTTGCAACGAACAGGTC
ACTATCAGTCAAAATAAAATCATTATTTGCCATCCAGCTGATATCCCCTATAGTGAGTCGTATTACATGG
TCATAGCTGTTTCCTGGCAGCTCTGGCCCGTGTCTCAAAATCTCTGATGTTACATTGCACAAGATAAAAA
TATATCATCATGAACAATAAAACTGTCTGCTTACATAAACAGTAATACAAGGGGTGTTATGAGCCATATT
CAACGGGAAACGTCGAGGCCGCGATTAAATTCCAACATGGATGCTGATTTATATGGGTATAAATGGGCTC
GCGATAATGTCGGGCAATCAGGTGCGACAATCTATCGCTTGTATGGGAAGCCCGATGCGCCAGAGTTGTT
TCTGAAACATGGCAAAGGTAGCGTTGCCAATGATGTTACAGATGAGATGGTCAGACTAAACTGGCTGACG
GAATTTATGCCTCTTCCGACCATCAAGCATTTTATCCGTACTCCTGATGATGCATGGTTACTCACCACTG
CGATCCCCGGAAAAACAGCATTCCAGGTATTAGAAGAATATCCTGATTCAGGTGAAAATATTGTTGATGC
GCTGGCAGTGTTCCTGCGCCGGTTGCATTCGATTCCTGTTTGTAATTGTCCTTTTAACAGCGATCGCGTA
TTTCGTCTCGCTCAGGCGCAATCACGAATGAATAACGGTTTGGTTGATGCGAGTGATTTTGATGACGAGC
GTAATGGCTGGCCTGTTGAACAAGTCTGGAAAGAAATGCATAAACTTTTGCCATTCTCACCGGATTCAGT
CGTCACTCATGGTGATTTCTCACTTGATAACCTTATTTTTGACGAGGGGAAATTAATAGGTTGTATTGAT
GTTGGACGAGTCGGAATCGCAGACCGATACCAGGATCTTGCCATCCTATGGAACTGCCTCGGTGAGTTTT
CTCCTTCATTACAGAAACGGCTTTTTCAAAAATATGGTATTGATAATCCTGATATGAATAAATTGCAGTT
TCATTTGATGCTCGATGAGTTTTTCTAATCAGAATTGGTTAATTGGTTGTAACACTGGCAGAGCATTACG
CTGACTTGACGGGACGGCGCAAGCTCATGACCAAAATCCCTTAACGTGAGTTACGCGTCGTTCCACTGAG
CGTCAGACCCCGTAGAAAAGATCAAAGGATCTTCTTGAGATCCTTTTTTTCTGCGCGTAATCTGCTGCTT
GCAAACAAAAAAACCACCGCTACCAGCGGTGGTTTGTTTGCCGGATCAAGAGCTACCAACTCTTTTTCCG
AAGGTAACTGGCTTCAGCAGAGCGCAGATACCAAATACTGTTCTTCTAGTGTAGCCGTAGTTAGGCCACC
ACTTCAAGAACTCTGTAGCACCGCCTACATACCTCGCTCTGCTAATCCTGTTACCAGTGGCTGCTGCCAG
TGGCGATAAGTCGTGTCTTACCGGGTTGGACTCAAGACGATAGTTACCGGATAAGGCGCAGCGGTCGGGC
TGAACGGGGGGTTCGTGCACACAGCCCAGCTTGGAGCGAACGACCTACACCGAACTGAGATACCTACAGC
GTGAGCTATGAGAAAGCGCCACGCTTCCCGAAGGGAGAAAGGCGGACAGGTATCCGGTAAGCGGCAGGGT
CGGAACAGGAGAGCGCACGAGGGAGCTTCCAGGGGGAAACGCCTGGTATCTTTATAGTCCTGTCGGGTTT
CGCCACCTCTGACTTGAGCGTCGATTTTTGTGATGCTCGTCAGGGGGGCGGAGCCTATGGAAAAACGCCA
GCAACGCGGCCTTTTTACGGTTCCTGGCCTTTTGCTGGCCTTTTGCTCACATGTT
Features (pLannotate 1.2.2; 10 found; start..end, strand, type, name):
    121..213     +  CDS            lacI (fragment): lac repressor; lacI; The lac repressor binds to the lac operator to inhibit transcription in E. coli. This inhibition can be relieved by adding lactose or isopropyl-β-D-thiogalactopyranoside (IPTG).
    268..295     -  terminator     rrnB T2 terminator: transcription terminator T2 from the E. coli rrnB gene
    427..470     +  terminator     rrnB T1 terminator: Escherichia coli rrnB; transcription terminator T1 from the E. coli rrnB gene
    517..553     -  CDS            lacZα (fragment): LacZα fragment of β-galactosidase; lacZ fragment
    569..668     +  protein_bind   attL1: mutant version of attL; recombination site for the Gateway® LR reaction LR Clonase™
    674..2728    +  CDS            SLC3A1: SLC31_HUMAN - Also known as RBAT. Experimental evidence at protein level: Swiss-Prot protein existence level 1. Involved in the high-affinity, sodium-independent transport of cystine and neutral and dibasic amino acids (system B(0,+)-like activity). May function as an activator of SLC7A9 and be involved in the high-affinity reabsorption of cystine in the kidney tubule. From Homo sapiens (Human).
   2730..2829    -  protein_bind   attL2: mutant version of attL; recombination site for the Gateway® LR reaction LR Clonase™
   2847..2865    -  promoter       T7 promoter: promoter for bacteriophage T7 RNA polymerase
   2999..3808    +  CDS            KanR: aminoglycoside phosphotransferase; aph(3')-Ia; confers resistance to kanamycin in bacteria or G418 (Geneticin®) in eukaryotes
   3955..4543    +  rep_origin     ori: high-copy-number ColE1/pMB1/pBR322/pUC origin of replication
