[The description below was written by a language model from this plasmid's Addgene catalogue record and pLannotate feature annotations shown in this document.]
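Description:
pDONR221_SLC3A1 is a Gateway entry clone built on the pDONR221 backbone, carrying a codon-optimized open reading frame for human SLC3A1 (also known as rBAT, NBAT, D2H, ATR1 or CSNU1). The plasmid is about 4.6 kb in the sequenced record. It is propagated in E. coli from a high-copy ColE1/pUC-type origin and selected with kanamycin through an aminoglycoside phosphotransferase (KanR) gene. Although the catalogue lists the vector type as mammalian expression, the annotated features include no eukaryotic promoter or polyadenylation signal. The construct is therefore a shuttle for the ORF rather than an expression plasmid in its own right.

The 2,055 bp SLC3A1 coding sequence sits between attL1 and attL2 sites, which are the substrates for the LR Clonase reaction. This arrangement allows directional, in-frame transfer of the ORF into any attR-containing destination vector, which then supplies the promoter, tags and selection markers. Upstream of attL1 lie the rrnB T1 and T2 transcription terminators, which insulate the insert from read-through transcription in bacteria. A T7 promoter lies just beyond attL2 in the reverse orientation. Short lacI and lacZα fragments are backbone remnants with no apparent functional role. The record does not indicate any epitope tag or reporter, and it does not state whether the ORF retains a stop codon.

SLC3A1 encodes a protein involved in high-affinity, sodium-independent transport of cystine and of neutral and dibasic amino acids, and it may act as an activator of SLC7A9 in renal cystine reabsorption. The clone belongs to a consortium collection of solute carrier ORFs intended for subcloning into custom expression vectors for transporter research and drug discovery.
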