Addgene plasmid #132201: pDONR221_SLC3A1
Purpose: Gateway entry clone with codon-optimized ORF sequence for subcloning into custom expression vectors
Depositing lab: RESOLUTE Consortium & Giulio Superti-Furga. Depositing organization: CeMM Research Center for Molecular Medicine. Publication: The RESOLUTE consortium: unlocking SLC transporters for drug discovery. Superti-Furga G, Lackner D, Wiedmer T, Ingles-Prieto A, Barbosa B, Girardi E, Goldmann U, Gurtl B, Klavins K, Klimek C, Lindinger S, Lineiro-Retes E, Muller AC, Onstein S, Redinger G, Reil D, Sedlyarov V, Wolf G, Crawford M, Everley R, ... Steppan CM. Nat Rev Drug Discov. 2020 Jul;19(7):429-430. doi: 10.1038/d41573-020-00056-6. PubMed 32265506.
Backbone
  Vector backbone: pDONR221
  Backbone manufacturer: Thermo Fisher Scientific
  Backbone size w/o insert (bp): 2550
  Vector type: Mammalian Expression
Growth in bacteria
  Bacterial resistance: Kanamycin, 50 μg/mL
  Growth temperature: 37°C
  Growth strain: Stbl3
  Copy number: High Copy
Gene/Insert
  Gene/Insert name: SLC3A1 (alt name: CSNU1, D2H, RBAT, ATR1, NBAT)
  Species: H. sapiens (human)
  Insert size (bp): 2055
  Entrez Gene: SLC3A1 (a.k.a. ATR1, CSNU1, D2H, NBAT, RBAT)
  Cloning method: Gateway Cloning
  Sequencing primers: 5′ M13-fwd; 3′ M13-rev
Terms and licenses: Academic/Nonprofit Terms; Industry Terms
Depositor comments: For more information on the full Resolute plasmid collection, please see www.addgene.org/depositor-collections/re-solute/. Please provide your feedback on this plasmid to the RESOLUTE consortium by filling out their RESOLUTE repository feedback form: https://forms.office.com/Pages/ResponsePage.aspx?id=0e05yklzmkS7rjFGQL4N7z4feCLQvEJAmVcOCM_u885UN1JJRko0Ukg4TVQwNTZLOUxPQVJWT1NHUCQlQCN0PWcu
How to cite: pDONR221_SLC3A1 was a gift from RESOLUTE Consortium & Giulio Superti-Furga (Addgene plasmid # 132201 ; http://n2t.net/addgene:132201 ; RRID:Addgene_132201)
