>Addgene plasmid #132201 | pDONR221_SLC3A1 | depositor partial sequence | sequence record 253802 | Codon-optimized ORF of SLC3A1
ATGGCCGAGGATAAGTCTAAGAGGGACAGCATCGAGATGTCCATGAAGGGCTGCCAGACCAACAATGGCT
TCGTGCACAACGAGGATATCCTGGAGCAGACACCAGATCCCGGCAGCTCCACCGACAATCTGAAGCACAG
CACAAGGGGAATCCTGGGATCCCAGGAGCCAGACTTCAAGGGAGTGCAGCCATACGCAGGAATGCCTAAG
GAGGTGCTGTTCCAGTTTTCCGGCCAGGCCCGGTATAGAATCCCCAGAGAGATCCTGTTTTGGCTGACCG
TGGCATCCGTGCTGGTGCTGATCGCAGCAACAATCGCCATCATCGCCCTGTCTCCTAAGTGTCTGGACTG
GTGGCAGGAGGGCCCTATGTACCAGATCTATCCACGCTCTTTCAAGGACAGCAACAAGGATGGCAATGGC
GACCTGAAGGGCATCCAGGACAAGCTGGATTACATCACCGCCCTGAACATCAAGACAGTGTGGATCACCA
GCTTTTACAAGTCTAGCCTGAAGGATTTCAGGTACGGCGTGGAGGATTTTCGCGAGGTGGACCCAATCTT
CGGCACCATGGAGGACTTTGAGAACCTGGTGGCCGCCATCCACGATAAGGGCCTGAAGCTGATCATCGAC
TTCATCCCCAATCACACCTCTGATAAGCACATCTGGTTTCAGCTGAGCAGGACACGCACCGGCAAGTACA
CAGATTACTATATCTGGCACGACTGCACACACGAGAACGGCAAGACCATCCCCCCTAACAATTGGCTGTC
CGTGTACGGCAACTCCTCTTGGCACTTCGACGAGGTGCGGAATCAGTGTTATTTCCACCAGTTTATGAAG
GAGCAGCCCGATCTGAACTTCCGGAATCCTGACGTGCAGGAGGAGATCAAGGAGATCCTGAGATTTTGGC
TGACCAAGGGCGTGGATGGCTTCTCCCTGGACGCCGTGAAGTTTCTGCTGGAGGCCAAGCACCTGAGAGA
TGAGATCCAAGTGAATAAGACACAGATCCCTGACACAGTGACCCAGTACTCTGAGCTGTATCACGACTTC
ACCACAACCCAAGTGGGCATGCACGATATCGTGAGGTCCTTTCGCCAGACAATGGACCAGTACTCTACCG
AGCCAGGCCGGTATAGATTCATGGGCACCGAGGCCTACGCCGAGTCTATCGATAGGACAGTGATGTACTA
TGGCCTGCCCTTCATCCAGGAGGCCGATTTCCCCTTTAACAATTACCTGTCTATGCTGGACACCGTGTCT
GGCAACAGCGTGTATGAAGTGATCACAAGCTGGATGGAGAACATGCCAGAGGGCAAGTGGCCCAATTGGA
TGATCGGAGGACCAGACAGCTCCAGGCTGACCAGCAGACTGGGCAATCAGTACGTGAACGTGATGAATAT
GCTGCTGTTCACACTGCCTGGCACACCAATCACCTACTATGGCGAGGAGATCGGCATGGGCAACATCGTG
GCCGCCAACCTGAATGAGAGCTATGATATCAATACCCTGAGGAGCAAGTCCCCTATGCAGTGGGACAACT
CTAGCAATGCCGGCTTTTCCGAGGCCTCTAACACATGGCTGCCTACCAATTCCGATTACCACACCGTGAA
CGTGGACGTGCAGAAGACACAGCCACGCAGCGCCCTGAAGCTGTATCAGGATCTGTCCCTGCTGCACGCC
AACGAGCTGCTGCTGAATCGGGGCTGGTTCTGCCACCTGAGAAACGACAGCCACTACGTGGTGTATACCA
GGGAGCTGGACGGCATCGATCGCATCTTCATCGTGGTGCTGAATTTTGGCGAGTCTACACTGCTGAACCT
GCACAATATGATCAGCGGACTGCCAGCAAAGATGAGGATCAGGCTGAGCACCAACTCCGCCGATAAGGGC
TCCAAGGTGGACACATCTGGCATCTTCCTGGATAAGGGCGAGGGCCTGATCTTTGAGCACAACACCAAGA
ATCTGCTGCACAGGCAGACAGCCTTCCGGGACAGATGCTTTGTGAGCAACCGCGCCTGTTACTCCTCTGT
GCTGAATATCCTGTATACCTCCTGT
